Addgene plasmid #26494: pJC154.1-spp-19
Depositing lab: Phillip Newmark. Depositing organization: University of Illinois at Urbana-Champaign. Publication: Genome-wide analyses reveal a role for peptide hormones in planarian germline development. Collins JJ, Hou X, Romanova EV, Lambrus BG, Miller CM, Saberi A, Sweedler JV, Newmark PA. PLoS Biol. 2010 . 8(10):e1000509. 10.1371/journal.pbio.1000509 PubMed 20967238.
Backbone
  Vector backbone: pJC53.2
  Backbone size w/o insert (bp): 3240
  Vector type: T/A Cloning Vector for dsRNA generation and the generation of sense and anti-sense probes
Growth in bacteria
  Bacterial resistance: Ampicillin and Kanamycin, 100 & 50 μg/mL
  Growth temperature: 37°C
  Growth strain: DH5alpha
  Copy number: High Copy
Gene/Insert
  Gene/Insert name: pJC154.1-spp-19
  Species: S. mediterranea (planarian)
  Insert size (bp): 335
  GenBank ID: GU295186
  Cloning method: Restriction Enzyme; 5′ cloning site Eam1105I (destroyed during cloning); 3′ cloning site Eam1105I (destroyed during cloning)
  Sequencing primers: 5′ SP6; 3′ T3
Terms and licenses: Academic/Nonprofit Terms; Industry Terms: Not Available to Industry
Depositor comments: dsRNA can be generated by in vitro transcription with T7 RNA polymerase and single stranded probes can be generated with SP6 or T3 RNA polymerases. The insert has minor sequence discrepancies with NCBI; these do not affect plasmid function.
How to cite: pJC154.1-spp-19 was a gift from Phillip Newmark (Addgene plasmid # 26494 ; http://n2t.net/addgene:26494 ; RRID:Addgene_26494)
