[The description below was written by a language model from this plasmid's Addgene catalogue record.]
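Description:
pJC154.1-spp-19 is a small, high-copy bacterial plasmid built on the pJC53.2 backbone (about 3.2 kb without insert), a T/A cloning vector designed for in vitro synthesis of double-stranded RNA and of sense or antisense riboprobes. It is propagated in standard E. coli cloning strains and is selected with both ampicillin and kanamycin. The record does not include a feature table, so the origin of replication and the exact layout of the resistance cassettes are not stated.

The payload is a 335 bp fragment of spp-19 from the planarian Schmidtea mediterranea. The associated study concerned peptide hormones in planarian germline development, which suggests a prohormone-type gene, although the record does not spell out the gene name. The fragment was inserted at Eam1105I-generated ends, the cut that creates the T overhangs for T/A cloning, and both sites were destroyed in the process. There is no promoter for expression in cells; the insert is instead surrounded by phage RNA polymerase promoters. According to the depositor, transcription with T7 RNA polymerase yields dsRNA, which implies T7 promoters reading into the insert from both sides. SP6 and T3 promoters each drive a single strand, giving sense or antisense probes depending on insert orientation, which the record does not specify. SP6 and T3 sites also serve as sequencing primer sites.

Typical uses are RNAi knockdown of spp-19 in planarians with in vitro transcribed dsRNA, and production of labelled riboprobes for in situ hybridization to map its expression. The depositor notes minor sequence differences from the corresponding GenBank entry that do not affect plasmid function.
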