>Addgene plasmid #26494 | pJC154.1-spp-19 | depositor partial sequence | sequence record 12523 | Author sequence
ATGAATGGAACGGTTATACTTTGCACTTTGATCGTGCTCCTTGCGTCCTTTCCCTCAGACGGATCAGATG
ACTTGATAGTTAAACGGAAGCACATTGGTCATCAAATATTTAGACTGAAACGTGGATACCACTTTTTTAG
ATTGAGAAAAGACGAAAAATGCCTGATTCCTGGGGAATTGAAATCAGCAATTAAAAATGATCTGGAATCA
GGATCAAACTTATGTGGATCAGACAAATCGTTTCTTGCTGAGCTGGCATCACTTGTTATGATAATTATCA
GATACCTTTTATAATTAAACTTAAATAAAGTTTAATTTATTTAAAAAAAAAAAAA
