>Addgene plasmid #26494 | pJC154.1-spp-19 | addgene partial sequence | sequence record 32682 | 26494 with T3
TATCGACTCACTATAGGTTTTTTTTTTTTTAAATAAATTAAACTTTATTTAATTTAATTATAAAAGGTAT
CTGTAATTATCATAACAATGATGCCAGCTCAGCAAGAAACGATTTGTCTGATCCACATAAGTTTGATCCT
GATTCCAGATCATTTTTAATTGCTGATTTCAATTCCCCAGGAATCAGGCATTTTTCGTCTTTTCTCAATC
TAAAAAAGTGGTATCCACGTTTCAGTCTAAATATTTGATGACCAATGTGCTTCCGTTTAACTATCAAGTC
ATCTGATCCGTCTGAGGGAAAGGACGCAAGGAGCACGATCAAAGTGCAAAGTATAACCGTTCCATTCATA
AGGTCACTTCTATAGTGTCACCTAAATCTCCCCTAATAGTGAG
