>Addgene plasmid #26494 | pJC154.1-spp-19 | addgene partial sequence | sequence record 32683 | 26494 with SP6
TTTGCACTTTGATCGTGCTCCTTGCGTCCTTTCCCTCAGACGGATCAGATGACTTGATAGTTAAACGGAA
GCACATTGGTCATCAAATATTTAGACTGAAACGTGGATACCACTTTTTTAGATTGAGAAAAGACGAAAAA
TGCCTGATTCCTGGGGAATTGAAATCAGCAATTAAAAATGATCTGGAATCAGGATCAAACTTATGTGGAT
CAGACAAATCGTTTCTTGCTGAGCTGGCATCATTGTTATGATAATTACAGATACCTTTTATAATTAAATT
AAATAAAGTTTAATTTATTTTAAAAAAAAAAAAACCTATAGTGAGTCGTATTAATTCTGTGCTCGCAGGT
CTCCCTTTAGTGAGGGTTAATTCTCCCTATAGTGAGTCG
